Addgene plasmid #76898: PRKCG gRNA (BRDN0001147740)
Purpose: 3rd generation lentiviral gRNA plasmid targeting human PRKCG
Depositing lab: John Doench & David Root. Depositing organization: Broad Institute. Publication: Optimized sgRNA design to maximize activity and minimize off-target effects of CRISPR-Cas9. Doench JG, Fusi N, Sullender M, Hegde M, Vaimberg EW, Donovan KF, Smith I, Tothova Z, Wilen C, Orchard R, Virgin HW, Listgarten J, Root DE. Nat Biotechnol. 2016 Jan 18. doi: 10.1038/nbt.3437. PubMed 26780180.
Backbone
  Vector backbone: lentiGuide-Puro
  Backbone manufacturer: Zhang Lab (Addgene plasmid # 52963)
  Vector type: Mammalian Expression, Lentiviral, CRISPR
  Selectable markers: Puromycin
Growth in bacteria
  Bacterial resistance: Ampicillin, 100 μg/mL
  Growth temperature: 37°C
  Growth strain: DH5alpha
  Copy number: High Copy
Gene/Insert
  Gene/Insert name: PRKCG
  gRNA/shRNA sequence: ATTCCACACAGGGTTTAGCG
  Species: H. sapiens (human)
  Entrez Gene: PRKCG (a.k.a. PKC-gamma, PKCC, PKCG, PKCI(3), PKCgamma, SCA14)
  Promoter: hU6
  Cloning method: Unknown
  Sequencing primers: 5′ U6-F; 3′ pS2-R
Terms and licenses: Academic/Nonprofit Terms; Industry Terms: Not Available to Industry
Depositor comments: The gRNA was designed to target a Genbank reference sequence which has since been removed from the database. Note that this plasmid does NOT contain Cas9. It should be used in conjunction with lentiCas9-Blast (Addgene #52962) or otherwise with cell lines already expressing Cas9. Browse the full kinome gRNA library at http://www.addgene.org/pooled-library/broadgpp-human-kinome/ or visit http://www.broadinstitute.org/rnai/public/ for detailed protocols and information.
How to cite: PRKCG gRNA (BRDN0001147740) was a gift from John Doench & David Root (Addgene plasmid # 76898 ; http://n2t.net/addgene:76898 ; RRID:Addgene_76898)
