[The description below was written by a language model from this plasmid's Addgene catalogue record and pLannotate feature annotations shown in this document.]
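Description:
PRKCG gRNA (BRDN0001147740) is a third-generation lentiviral guide RNA plasmid built on the lentiGuide-Puro backbone and designed to target human PRKCG, the gene encoding protein kinase C gamma. It is one clone from a human kinome gRNA collection. In bacteria it is maintained as a high-copy plasmid through a ColE1/pUC-type origin and selected with ampicillin via the β-lactamase gene. An f1 origin, an SV40 origin and remnants of lac and phage promoter sequences are also carried over from the backbone.

The lentiviral transfer cassette begins with an RSV promoter fused to a truncated HIV-1 5' LTR, which makes genomic RNA production Tat-independent. This is followed by the Ψ packaging signal with a gag fragment, and by the RRE for Rev-dependent nuclear export. Downstream, a human U6 RNA polymerase III promoter drives the PRKCG-specific spacer joined to the Streptococcus pyogenes Cas9 gRNA scaffold. A cPPT/CTS element, which aids nuclear import of the viral genome, follows this unit. An EF-1α core promoter with its intron A then expresses puromycin N-acetyltransferase for selecting transduced mammalian cells. A WPRE enhances transcript expression, and the ΔU3 self-inactivating 3' LTR closes the cassette.

The plasmid does not encode Cas9, so it is meant to be used with a separate Cas9 lentiviral vector or in cells that already express Cas9, typically for knockout of PRKCG. The depositors note that the guide was designed against a GenBank reference sequence that has since been withdrawn, so users may wish to confirm the target site against current annotations.
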