Features (pLannotate 1.2.2; 29 found; start..end, strand, type, name):
     14..80      +  CDS            small t antigen (fragment): SV40 (simian virus 40) small t antigen
    106..317     +  promoter       EF-1α core promoter: core promoter for human elongation factor EF-1α
    318..1256    +  intron         EF-1α intron A: intron upstream of the start codon of human EF-1α
   1278..1877    +  CDS            PuroR (fragment): puromycin N-acetyltransferase; pac from Streptomyces; confers resistance to puromycin
   1893..2481    +  misc_feature   WPRE: woodchuck hepatitis virus posttranscriptional regulatory element
   2532..2551    +  misc_feature   cPPT/CTS (fragment): central polypurine tract and central termination sequence of HIV-1
   2553..2786    +  LTR            3' LTR (ΔU3): self-inactivating 3' long terminal repeat (LTR) from HIV-1
   2864..2985    +  polyA_signal   SV40 poly(A) signal: SV40 polyadenylation signal
   3025..3160    +  rep_origin     SV40 ori: SV40 origin of replication
   3181..3199    -  promoter       T7 promoter: promoter for bacteriophage T7 RNA polymerase
   3207..3362    +  CDS            lacZα (fragment): LacZα fragment of β-galactosidase; lacZ fragment
   3367..3795    +  rep_origin     f1 ori (sequence partly withheld): f1 bacteriophage origin of replication; arrow indicates direction of (+) strand synthesis
   3848..3952    +  promoter       AmpR promoter: bla
   3953..4813    +  CDS            AmpR: β-lactamase; bla; confers resistance to ampicillin, carbenicillin, and related antibiotics
   4984..5572    +  rep_origin     ori: high-copy-number ColE1/pMB1/pBR322/pUC origin of replication
   5755..5847    +  CDS            lacI (fragment): lac repressor; lacI; The lac repressor binds to the lac operator to inhibit transcription in E. coli. This inhibition can be relieved by adding lactose or isopropyl-β-D-thiogalactopyranoside (IPTG).
   5860..5881    +  protein_bind   CAP binding site: CAP binding activates transcription in the presence of cAMP. E. coli catabolite activator protein
   5896..5926    +  promoter       lac promoter: promoter for the E. coli lac operon
   5934..5950    +  protein_bind   lac operator: The lac repressor binds to the lac operator to inhibit transcription in E. coli. This inhibition can be relieved by adding lactose or isopropyl-β-D-thiogalactopyranoside (IPTG). lac repressor encoded by lacI
   5995..6013    +  promoter       T3 promoter: promoter for bacteriophage T3 RNA polymerase
   6041..6267    +  promoter       RSV promoter: Rous sarcoma virus enhancer/promoter
   6268..6448    +  LTR            5' LTR (truncated): truncated 5' long terminal repeat (LTR) from HIV-1
   6495..6620    +  misc_feature   HIV-1 Ψ: packaging signal of human immunodeficiency virus type 1
   6604..6967    +  CDS            HIV-1 gag (fragment): gag protein from human immunodeficiency virus 1; gag
   7113..7346    +  misc_feature   RRE: The Rev response element (RRE) of HIV-1 allows for Rev-dependent mRNA export from the nucleus to the cytoplasm.
   7723..7749    +  CDS            Rev (fragment): human immunodeficiency virus 1 (HIV-1) Rev protein; rev; enhances nuclear export of unspliced and incompletely spliced viral mRNAs
   7753..7993    +  promoter       U6 promoter: RNA polymerase III promoter for human U6 snRNA
   8023..8098    +  misc_RNA       gRNA scaffold: guide RNA scaffold for the Streptococcus pyogenes CRISPR/Cas9 system
   8154..8271    +  misc_feature   cPPT/CTS: central polypurine tract and central termination sequence of HIV-1
>Addgene plasmid #76898 | PRKCG gRNA (BRDN0001147740) | addgene full sequence | sequence record 186724 | Addgene Assembled Sequence
CCCGGGTGCAAAGATGGATAAAGTTTTAAACAGAGAGGAATCTTTGCAGCTAATGGACCTTCTAGGTCTT
GAAAGGAGTGGGAATTGGCTCCGGTGCCCGTCAGTGGGCAGAGCGCACATCGCCCACAGTCCCCGAGAAG
TTGGGGGGAGGGGTCGGCAATTGATCCGGTGCCTAGAGAAGGTGGCGCGGGGTAAACTGGGAAAGTGATG
TCGTGTACTGGCTCCGCCTTTTTCCCGAGGGTGGGGGAGAACCGTATATAAGTGCAGTAGTCGCCGTGAA
CGTTCTTTTTCGCAACGGGTTTGCCGCCAGAACACAGGTAAGTGCCGTGTGTGGTTCCCGCGGGCCTGGC
CTCTTTACGGGTTATGGCCCTTGCGTGCCTTGAATTACTTCCACCTGGCTGCAGTACGTGATTCTTGATC
CCGAGCTTCGGGTTGGAAGTGGGTGGGAGAGTTCGAGGCCTTGCGCTTAAGGAGCCCCTTCGCCTCGTGC
TTGAGTTGAGGCCTGGCCTGGGCGCTGGGGCCGCCGCGTGCGAATCTGGTGGCACCTTCGCGCCTGTCTC
GCTGCTTTCGATAAGTCTCTAGCCATTTAAAATTTTTGATGACCTGCTGCGACGCTTTTTTTCTGGCAAG
ATAGTCTTGTAAATGCGGGCCAAGATCTGCACACTGGTATTTCGGTTTTTGGGGCCGCGGGCGGCGACGG
GGCCCGTGCGTCCCAGCGCACATGTTCGGCGAGGCGGGGCCTGCGAGCGCGGCCACCGAGAATCGGACGG
GGGTAGTCTCAAGCTGGCCGGCCTGCTCTGGTGCCTGGCCTCGCGCCGCCGTGTATCGCCCCGCCCTGGG
CGGCAAGGCTGGCCCGGTCGGCACCAGTTGCGTGAGCGGAAAGATGGCCGCTTCCCGGCCCTGCTGCAGG
GAGCTCAAAATGGAGGACGCGGCGCTCGGGAGAGCGGGCGGGTGAGTCACCCACACAAAGGAAAAGGGCC
TTTCCGTCCTCAGCCGTCGCTTCATGTGACTCCACGGAGTACCGGGCGCCGTCCAGGCACCTCGATTAGT
TCTCGAGCTTTTGGAGTACGTCGTCTTTAGGTTGGGGGGAGGGGTTTTATGCGATGGAGTTTCCCCACAC
TGAGTGGGTGGAGACTGAAGTTAGGCCAGCTTGGCACTTGATGTAATTCTCCTTGGAATTTGCCCTTTTT
GAGTTTGGATCTTGGTTCATTCTCAAGCCTCAGACAGTGGTTCAAAGTTTTTTTCTTCCATTTCAGGTGT
CGTGACGTACGGCCACCATGACCGAGTACAAGCCCACGGTGCGCCTCGCCACCCGCGACGACGTCCCCAG
GGCCGTACGCACCCTCGCCGCCGCGTTCGCCGACTACCCCGCCACGCGCCACACCGTCGATCCGGACCGC
CACATCGAGCGGGTCACCGAGCTGCAAGAACTCTTCCTCACGCGCGTCGGGCTCGACATCGGCAAGGTGT
GGGTCGCGGACGACGGCGCCGCCGTGGCGGTCTGGACCACGCCGGAGAGCGTCGAAGCGGGGGCGGTGTT
CGCCGAGATCGGCCCGCGCATGGCCGAGTTGAGCGGTTCCCGGCTGGCCGCGCAGCAACAGATGGAAGGC
CTCCTGGCGCCGCACCGGCCCAAGGAGCCCGCGTGGTTCCTGGCCACCGTCGGAGTCTCGCCCGACCACC
AGGGCAAGGGTCTGGGCAGCGCCGTCGTGCTCCCCGGAGTGGAGGCGGCCGAGCGCGCCGGGGTGCCCGC
CTTCCTGGAGACCTCCGCGCCCCGCAACCTCCCCTTCTACGAGCGGCTCGGCTTCACCGTCACCGCCGAC
GTCGAGGTGCCCGAAGGACCGCGCACCTGGTGCATGACCCGCAAGCCCGGTGCCTGAACGCGTTAAGTCG
ACAATCAACCTCTGGATTACAAAATTTGTGAAAGATTGACTGGTATTCTTAACTATGTTGCTCCTTTTAC
GCTATGTGGATACGCTGCTTTAATGCCTTTGTATCATGCTATTGCTTCCCGTATGGCTTTCATTTTCTCC
TCCTTGTATAAATCCTGGTTGCTGTCTCTTTATGAGGAGTTGTGGCCCGTTGTCAGGCAACGTGGCGTGG
TGTGCACTGTGTTTGCTGACGCAACCCCCACTGGTTGGGGCATTGCCACCACCTGTCAGCTCCTTTCCGG
GACTTTCGCTTTCCCCCTCCCTATTGCCACGGCGGAACTCATCGCCGCCTGCCTTGCCCGCTGCTGGACA
GGGGCTCGGCTGTTGGGCACTGACAATTCCGTGGTGTTGTCGGGGAAATCATCGTCCTTTCCTTGGCTGC
TCGCCTGTGTTGCCACCTGGATTCTGCGCGGGACGTCCTTCTGCTACGTCCCTTCGGCCCTCAATCCAGC
GGACCTTCCTTCCCGCGGCCTGCTGCCGGCTCTGCGGCCTCTTCCGCGTCTTCGCCTTCGCCCTCAGACG
AGTCGGATCTCCCTTTGGGCCGCCTCCCCGCGTCGACTTTAAGACCAATGACTTACAAGGCAGCTGTAGA
TCTTAGCCACTTTTTAAAAGAAAAGGGGGGACTGGAAGGGCTAATTCACTCCCAACGAAGACAAGATCTG
CTTTTTGCTTGTACTGGGTCTCTCTGGTTAGACCAGATCTGAGCCTGGGAGCTCTCTGGCTAACTAGGGA
ACCCACTGCTTAAGCCTCAATAAAGCTTGCCTTGAGTGCTTCAAGTAGTGTGTGCCCGTCTGTTGTGTGA
CTCTGGTAACTAGAGATCCCTCAGACCCTTTTAGTCAGTGTGGAAAATCTCTAGCAGTACGTATAGTAGT
TCATGTCATCTTATTATTCAGTATTTATAACTTGCAAAGAAATGAATATCAGAGAGTGAGAGGAACTTGT
TTATTGCAGCTTATAATGGTTACAAATAAAGCAATAGCATCACAAATTTCACAAATAAAGCATTTTTTTC
ACTGCATTCTAGTTGTGGTTTGTCCAAACTCATCAATGTATCTTATCATGTCTGGCTCTAGCTATCCCGC
CCCTAACTCCGCCCATCCCGCCCCTAACTCCGCCCAGTTCCGCCCATTCTCCGCCCCATGGCTGACTAAT
TTTTTTTATTTATGCAGAGGCCGAGGCCGCCTCGGCCTCTGAGCTATTCCAGAAGTAGTGAGGAGGCTTT
TTTGGAGGCCTAGGGACGTACCCAATTCGCCCTATAGTGAGTCGTATTACGCGCGCTCACTGGCCGTCGT
TTTACAACGTCGTGACTGGGAAAACCCTGGCGTTACCCAACTTAATCGCCTTGCAGCACATCCCCCTTTC
GCCAGCTGGCGTAATAGCGAAGAGGCCCGCACCGATCGCCCTTCCCAACAGTTGCGCAGCCTGAATGGCG
AATGGG
[124 nt withheld, positions 3367-3490]
C
[91 nt withheld, positions 3492-3582]
A
[49 nt withheld, positions 3584-3632]
CCTTTGACGTTGGAGTCCACGTTCTTT
[37 nt withheld, positions 3660-3696]
ACCCTATCTCGGTCTATTCTTTTGATTTATAAGGGATTTTGCCGATTTCGGCCTATTGGTTAAAAAATGA
GCTGATTTAACAAAAATTTAACGCGAATTTTAACAAAATATTAACGCTTACAATTTAGGTGGCACTTTTC
GGGGAAATGTGCGCGGAACCCCTATTTGTTTATTTTTCTAAATACATTCAAATATGTATCCGCTCATGAG
ACAATAACCCTGATAAATGCTTCAATAATATTGAAAAAGGAAGAGTATGAGTATTCAACATTTCCGTGTC
GCCCTTATTCCCTTTTTTGCGGCATTTTGCCTTCCTGTTTTTGCTCACCCAGAAACGCTGGTGAAAGTAA
AAGATGCTGAAGATCAGTTGGGTGCACGAGTGGGTTACATCGAACTGGATCTCAACAGCGGTAAGATCCT
TGAGAGTTTTCGCCCCGAAGAACGTTTTCCAATGATGAGCACTTTTAAAGTTCTGCTATGTGGCGCGGTA
TTATCCCGTATTGACGCCGGGCAAGAGCAACTCGGTCGCCGCATACACTATTCTCAGAATGACTTGGTTG
AGTACTCACCAGTCACAGAAAAGCATCTTACGGATGGCATGACAGTAAGAGAATTATGCAGTGCTGCCAT
AACCATGAGTGATAACACTGCGGCCAACTTACTTCTGACAACGATCGGAGGACCGAAGGAGCTAACCGCT
TTTTTGCACAACATGGGGGATCATGTAACTCGCCTTGATCGTTGGGAACCGGAGCTGAATGAAGCCATAC
CAAACGACGAGCGTGACACCACGATGCCTGTAGCAATGGCAACAACGTTGCGCAAACTATTAACTGGCGA
ACTACTTACTCTAGCTTCCCGGCAACAATTAATAGACTGGATGGAGGCGGATAAAGTTGCAGGACCACTT
CTGCGCTCGGCCCTTCCGGCTGGCTGGTTTATTGCTGATAAATCTGGAGCCGGTGAGCGTGGGTCTCGCG
GTATCATTGCAGCACTGGGGCCAGATGGTAAGCCCTCCCGTATCGTAGTTATCTACACGACGGGGAGTCA
GGCAACTATGGATGAACGAAATAGACAGATCGCTGAGATAGGTGCCTCACTGATTAAGCATTGGTAACTG
TCAGACCAAGTTTACTCATATATACTTTAGATTGATTTAAAACTTCATTTTTAATTTAAAAGGATCTAGG
TGAAGATCCTTTTTGATAATCTCATGACCAAAATCCCTTAACGTGAGTTTTCGTTCCACTGAGCGTCAGA
CCCCGTAGAAAAGATCAAAGGATCTTCTTGAGATCCTTTTTTTCTGCGCGTAATCTGCTGCTTGCAAACA
AAAAAACCACCGCTACCAGCGGTGGTTTGTTTGCCGGATCAAGAGCTACCAACTCTTTTTCCGAAGGTAA
CTGGCTTCAGCAGAGCGCAGATACCAAATACTGTTCTTCTAGTGTAGCCGTAGTTAGGCCACCACTTCAA
GAACTCTGTAGCACCGCCTACATACCTCGCTCTGCTAATCCTGTTACCAGTGGCTGCTGCCAGTGGCGAT
AAGTCGTGTCTTACCGGGTTGGACTCAAGACGATAGTTACCGGATAAGGCGCAGCGGTCGGGCTGAACGG
GGGGTTCGTGCACACAGCCCAGCTTGGAGCGAACGACCTACACCGAACTGAGATACCTACAGCGTGAGCT
ATGAGAAAGCGCCACGCTTCCCGAAGGGAGAAAGGCGGACAGGTATCCGGTAAGCGGCAGGGTCGGAACA
GGAGAGCGCACGAGGGAGCTTCCAGGGGGAAACGCCTGGTATCTTTATAGTCCTGTCGGGTTTCGCCACC
TCTGACTTGAGCGTCGATTTTTGTGATGCTCGTCAGGGGGGCGGAGCCTATGGAAAAACGCCAGCAACGC
GGCCTTTTTACGGTTCCTGGCCTTTTGCTGGCCTTTTGCTCACATGTTCTTTCCTGCGTTATCCCCTGAT
TCTGTGGATAACCGTATTACCGCCTTTGAGTGAGCTGATACCGCTCGCCGCAGCCGAACGACCGAGCGCA
GCGAGTCAGTGAGCGAGGAAGCGGAAGAGCGCCCAATACGCAAACCGCCTCTCCCCGCGCGTTGGCCGAT
TCATTAATGCAGCTGGCACGACAGGTTTCCCGACTGGAAAGCGGGCAGTGAGCGCAACGCAATTAATGTG
AGTTAGCTCACTCATTAGGCACCCCAGGCTTTACACTTTATGCTTCCGGCTCGTATGTTGTGTGGAATTG
TGAGCGGATAACAATTTCACACAGGAAACAGCTATGACCATGATTACGCCAAGCGCGCAATTAACCCTCA
CTAAAGGGAACAAAAGCTGGAGCTGCAAGCTTAATGTAGTCTTATGCAATACTCTTGTAGTCTTGCAACA
TGGTAACGATGAGTTAGCAACATGCCTTACAAGGAGAGAAAAAGCACCGTGCATGCCGATTGGTGGAAGT
AAGGTGGTACGATCGTGCCTTATTAGGAAGGCAACAGACGGGTCTGACATGGATTGGACGAACCACTGAA
TTGCCGCATTGCAGAGATATTGTATTTAAGTGCCTAGCTCGATACATAAACGGGTCTCTCTGGTTAGACC
AGATCTGAGCCTGGGAGCTCTCTGGCTAACTAGGGAACCCACTGCTTAAGCCTCAATAAAGCTTGCCTTG
AGTGCTTCAAGTAGTGTGTGCCCGTCTGTTGTGTGACTCTGGTAACTAGAGATCCCTCAGACCCTTTTAG
TCAGTGTGGAAAATCTCTAGCAGTGGCGCCCGAACAGGGACTTGAAAGCGAAAGGGAAACCAGAGGAGCT
CTCTCGACGCAGGACTCGGCTTGCTGAAGCGCGCACGGCAAGAGGCGAGGGGCGGCGACTGGTGAGTACG
CCAAAAATTTTGACTAGCGGAGGCTAGAAGGAGAGAGATGGGTGCGAGAGCGTCAGTATTAAGCGGGGGA
GAATTAGATCGCGATGGGAAAAAATTCGGTTAAGGCCAGGGGGAAAGAAAAAATATAAATTAAAACATAT
AGTATGGGCAAGCAGGGAGCTAGAACGATTCGCAGTTAATCCTGGCCTGTTAGAAACATCAGAAGGCTGT
AGACAAATACTGGGACAGCTACAACCATCCCTTCAGACAGGATCAGAAGAACTTAGATCATTATATAATA
CAGTAGCAACCCTCTATTGTGTGCATCAAAGGATAGAGATAAAAGACACCAAGGAAGCTTTAGACAAGAT
AGAGGAAGAGCAAAACAAAAGTAAGACCACCGCACAGCAAGCGGCCGCTGATCTTCAGACCTGGAGGAGG
AGATATGAGGGACAATTGGAGAAGTGAATTATATAAATATAAAGTAGTAAAAATTGAACCATTAGGAGTA
GCACCCACCAAGGCAAAGAGAAGAGTGGTGCAGAGAGAAAAAAGAGCAGTGGGAATAGGAGCTTTGTTCC
TTGGGTTCTTGGGAGCAGCAGGAAGCACTATGGGCGCAGCGTCAATGACGCTGACGGTACAGGCCAGACA
ATTATTGTCTGGTATAGTGCAGCAGCAGAACAATTTGCTGAGGGCTATTGAGGCGCAACAGCATCTGTTG
CAACTCACAGTCTGGGGCATCAAGCAGCTCCAGGCAAGAATCCTGGCTGTGGAAAGATACCTAAAGGATC
AACAGCTCCTGGGGATTTGGGGTTGCTCTGGAAAACTCATTTGCACCACTGCTGTGCCTTGGAATGCTAG
TTGGAGTAATAAATCTCTGGAACAGATTTGGAATCACACGACCTGGATGGAGTGGGACAGAGAAATTAAC
AATTACACAAGCTTAATACACTCCTTAATTGAAGAATCGCAAAACCAGCAAGAAAAGAATGAACAAGAAT
TATTGGAATTAGATAAATGGGCAAGTTTGTGGAATTGGTTTAACATAACAAATTGGCTGTGGTATATAAA
ATTATTCATAATGATAGTAGGAGGCTTGGTAGGTTTAAGAATAGTTTTTGCTGTACTTTCTATAGTGAAT
AGAGTTAGGCAGGGATATTCACCATTATCGTTTCAGACCCACCTCCCAACCCCGAGGGGACCCAGAGAGG
GCCTATTTCCCATGATTCCTTCATATTTGCATATACGATACAAGGCTGTTAGAGAGATAATTAGAATTAA
TTTGACTGTAAACACAAAGATATTAGTACAAAATACGTGACGTAGAAAGTAATAATTTCTTGGGTAGTTT
GCAGTTTTAAAATTATGTTTTAAAATGGACTATCATATGCTTACCGTAACTTGAAAGTATTTCGATTTCT
TGGCTTTATATATCTTGTGGAAAGGACGAAACACCGATTCCACACAGGGTTTAGCGGTTTTAGAGCTAGA
AATAGCAAGTTAAAATAAGGCTAGTCCGTTATCAACTTGAAAAAGTGGCACCGAGTCGGTGCTTTTTTAA
GCTTGGCGTAACTAGATCTTGAGACAAATGGCAGTATTCATCCACAATTTTAAAAGAAAAGGGGGGATTG
GGGGGTACAGTGCAGGGGAAAGAATAGTAGACATAATAGCAACAGACATACAAACTAAAGAATTACAAAA
ACAAATTACAAAAATTCAAAATTTTCGGGTTTATTACAGGGACAGCAGAGATCCACTTTGGCGCCGGCTC
GAGGGGG
