>Addgene plasmid #76898 | PRKCG gRNA (BRDN0001147740) | depositor partial sequence | sequence record 144358 | Target Sequence
ATTCCACACAGGGTTTAGCG
