>Addgene plasmid #76898 | PRKCG gRNA (BRDN0001147740) | addgene partial sequence | sequence record 186723 | hU6-F
CGTAGAAAGTAATAATTTCTTGGGTAGTTTGCAGTTTTAAAATTATGTTTTAAAATGGACTATCATATGC
TTACCGTAACTTGAAAGTATTTCGATTTCTTGGCTTTATATATCTTGTGGAAAGGACGAAACACCGATTC
CACACAGGGTTTAGCGGTTTTAGAGCTAGAAATAGCAAGTTAAAATAAGGCTAGTCCGTTATCAACTTGA
AAAAGTGGCACCGAGTCGGTGCTTTTTTAAGCTTGGCGTAACTAGATCTTGAGACAAATGGCAGTATTCA
TCCACAATTTTAAAAGAAAAGGGGGGATTGGGGGGTACAGTGCAGGGGAAAGAATAGTAGACATAATAGC
AACAGACATACAAACTAAAGAATTACAAAAACAAATTACAAAAATTCAAAATTTTCGGGTTTATTACAGG
GACAGCAGAGATCCACTTTGGCGCCGGCTCGAGGGGGCCCGGGTGCAAAGATGGATAAAGTTTTAAACAG
AGAGGAATCTTTGCAGCTAATGGACCTTCTAGGTCTTGAAAGGAGTGGGAATTGGCTCCGGTGCCCGTCA
GTGGGCAGAG
